>Addgene plasmid #173985 | pGL3-noSV40-humanEC1.45_p300peak1-2_CoordinatorMutant#1 | addgene full sequence | sequence record 341791 | Addgene NGS Result
CATTCCGGTACTGTTGGTAAAGCCACCATGGAAGACGCCAAAAACATAAAGAAAGGCCCGGCGCCATTCT
ATCCGCTGGAAGATGGAACCGCTGGAGAGCAACTGCATAAGGCTATGAAGAGATACGCCCTGGTTCCTGG
AACAATTGCTTTTACAGATGCACATATCGAGGTGGACATCACTTACGCTGAGTACTTCGAAATGTCCGTT
CGGTTGGCAGAAGCTATGAAACGATATGGGCTGAATACAAATCACAGAATCGTCGTATGCAGTGAAAACT
CTCTTCAATTCTTTATGCCGGTGTTGGGCGCGTTATTTATCGGAGTTGCAGTTGCGCCCGCGAACGACAT
TTATAATGAACGTGAATTGCTCAACAGTATGGGCATTTCGCAGCCTACCGTGGTGTTCGTTTCCAAAAAG
GGGTTGCAAAAAATTTTGAACGTGCAAAAAAAGCTCCCAATCATCCAAAAAATTATTATCATGGATTCTA
AAACGGATTACCAGGGATTTCAGTCGATGTACACGTTCGTCACATCTCATCTACCTCCCGGTTTTAATGA
ATACGATTTTGTGCCAGAGTCCTTCGATAGGGACAAGACAATTGCACTGATCATGAACTCCTCTGGATCT
ACTGGTCTGCCTAAAGGTGTCGCTCTGCCTCATAGAACTGCCTGCGTGAGATTCTCGCATGCCAGAGATC
CTATTTTTGGCAATCAAATCATTCCGGATACTGCGATTTTAAGTGTTGTTCCATTCCATCACGGTTTTGG
AATGTTTACTACACTCGGATATTTGATATGTGGATTTCGAGTCGTCTTAATGTATAGATTTGAAGAAGAG
CTGTTTCTGAGGAGCCTTCAGGATTACAAGATTCAAAGTGCGCTGCTGGTGCCAACCCTATTCTCCTTCT
TCGCCAAAAGCACTCTGATTGACAAATACGATTTATCTAATTTACACGAAATTGCTTCTGGTGGCGCTCC
CCTCTCTAAGGAAGTCGGGGAAGCGGTTGCCAAGAGGTTCCATCTGCCAGGTATCAGGCAAGGATATGGG
CTCACTGAGACTACATCAGCTATTCTGATTACACCCGAGGGGGATGATAAACCGGGCGCGGTCGGTAAAG
TTGTTCCATTTTTTGAAGCGAAGGTTGTGGATCTGGATACCGGGAAAACGCTGGGCGTTAATCAAAGAGG
CGAACTGTGTGTGAGAGGTCCTATGATTATGTCCGGTTATGTAAACAATCCGGAAGCGACCAACGCCTTG
ATTGACAAGGATGGATGGCTACATTCTGGAGACATAGCTTACTGGGACGAAGACGAACACTTCTTCATCG
TTGACCGCCTGAAGTCTCTGATTAAGTACAAAGGCTATCAGGTGGCTCCCGCTGAATTGGAATCCATCTT
GCTCCAACACCCCAACATCTTCGACGCAGGTGTCGCAGGTCTTCCCGACGATGACGCCGGTGAACTTCCC
GCCGCCGTTGTTGTTTTGGAGCACGGAAAGACGATGACGGAAAAAGAGATCGTGGATTACGTCGCCAGTC
AAGTAACAACCGCGAAAAAGTTGCGCGGAGGAGTTGTGTTTGTGGACGAAGTACCGAAAGGTCTTACCGG
AAAACTCGACGCAAGAAAAATCAGAGAGATCCTCATAAAGGCCAAGAAGGGCGGAAAGATCGCCGTGTAA
TTCTAGAGTCGGGGCGGCCGGCCGCTTCGAGCAGACATGATAAGATACATTGATGAGTTTGGACAAACCA
CAACTAGAATGCAGTGAAAAAAATGCTTTATTTGTGAAATTTGTGATGCTATTGCTTTATTTGTAACCAT
TATAAGCTGCAATAAACAAGTTAACAACAACAATTGCATTCATTTTATGTTTCAGGTTCAGGGGGAGGTG
TGGGAGGTTTTTTAAAGCAAGTAAAACCTCTACAAATGTGGTAAAATCGATAAGGATCTGGATCCGTCGA
CCGATGCCCTTGAGAGCCTTCAACCCAGTCAGCTCCTTCCGGTGGGCGCGGGGCATGACTATCGTCGCCG
CACTTATGACTGTCTTCTTTATCATGCAACTCGTAGGACAGGTGCCGGCAGCGCTCTTCCGCTTCCTCGC
TCACTGACTCGCTGCGCTCGGTCGTTCGGCTGCGGCGAGCGGTATCAGCTCACTCAAAGGCGGTAATACG
GTTATCCACAGAATCAGGGGATAACGCAGGAAAGAACATGTGAGCAAAAGGCCAGCAAAAGGCCAGGAAC
CGTAAAAAGGCCGCGTTGCTGGCGTTTTTCCATAGGCTCCGCCCCCCTGACGAGCATCACAAAAATCGAC
GCTCAAGTCAGAGGTGGCGAAACCCGACAGGACTATAAAGATACCAGGCGTTTCCCCCTGGAAGCTCCCT
CGTGCGCTCTCCTGTTCCGACCCTGCCGCTTACCGGATACCTGTCCGCCTTTCTCCCTTCGGGAAGCGTG
GCGCTTTCTCATAGCTCACGCTGTAGGTATCTCAGTTCGGTGTAGGTCGTTCGCTCCAAGCTGGGCTGTG
TGCACGAACCCCCCGTTCAGCCCGACCGCTGCGCCTTATCCGGTAACTATCGTCTTGAGTCCAACCCGGT
AAGACACGACTTATCGCCACTGGCAGCAGCCACTGGTAACAGGATTAGCAGAGCGAGGTATGTAGGCGGT
GCTACAGAGTTCTTGAAGTGGTGGCCTAACTACGGCTACACTAGAAGAACAGTATTTGGTATCTGCGCTC
TGCTGAAGCCAGTTACCTTCGGAAAAAGAGTTGGTAGCTCTTGATCCGGCAAACAAACCACCGCTGGTAG
CGGTGGTTTTTTTGTTTGCAAGCAGCAGATTACGCGCAGAAAAAAAGGATCTCAAGAAGATCCTTTGATC
TTTTCTACGGGGTCTGACGCTCAGTGGAACGAAAACTCACGTTAAGGGATTTTGGTCATGAGATTATCAA
AAAGGATCTTCACCTAGATCCTTTTAAATTAAAAATGAAGTTTTAAATCAATCTAAAGTATATATGAGTA
AACTTGGTCTGACAGTTACCAATGCTTAATCAGTGAGGCACCTATCTCAGCGATCTGTCTATTTCGTTCA
TCCATAGTTGCCTGACTCCCCGTCGTGTAGATAACTACGATACGGGAGGGCTTACCATCTGGCCCCAGTG
CTGCAATGATACCGCGAGACCCACGCTCACCGGCTCCAGATTTATCAGCAATAAACCAGCCAGCCGGAAG
GGCCGAGCGCAGAAGTGGTCCTGCAACTTTATCCGCCTCCATCCAGTCTATTAATTGTTGCCGGGAAGCT
AGAGTAAGTAGTTCGCCAGTTAATAGTTTGCGCAACGTTGTTGCCATTGCTACAGGCATCGTGGTGTCAC
GCTCGTCGTTTGGTATGGCTTCATTCAGCTCCGGTTCCCAACGATCAAGGCGAGTTACATGATCCCCCAT
GTTGTGCAAAAAAGCGGTTAGCTCCTTCGGTCCTCCGATCGTTGTCAGAAGTAAGTTGGCCGCAGTGTTA
TCACTCATGGTTATGGCAGCACTGCATAATTCTCTTACTGTCATGCCATCCGTAAGATGCTTTTCTGTGA
CTGGTGAGTACTCAACCAAGTCATTCTGAGAATAGTGTATGCGGCGACCGAGTTGCTCTTGCCCGGCGTC
AATACGGGATAATACCGCGCCACATAGCAGAACTTTAAAAGTGCTCATCATTGGAAAACGTTCTTCGGGG
CGAAAACTCTCAAGGATCTTACCGCTGTTGAGATCCAGTTCGATGTAACCCACTCGTGCACCCAACTGAT
CTTCAGCATCTTTTACTTTCACCAGCGTTTCTGGGTGAGCAAAAACAGGAAGGCAAAATGCCGCAAAAAA
GGGAATAAGGGCGACACGGAAATGTTGAATACTCATACTCTTCCTTTTTCAATATTATTGAAGCATTTAT
CAGGGTTATTGTCTCATGAGCGGATACATATTTGAATGTATTTAGAAAAATAAACAAATAGGGGTTCCGC
GCACATTTCCCCGAAAAGTGCCACCTG
[124 nt withheld, positions 4018-4141]
C
[91 nt withheld, positions 4143-4233]
A
[49 nt withheld, positions 4235-4283]
CCTTTGACGTTGGAGTCCACGTTCTTT
[37 nt withheld, positions 4311-4347]
ACCCTATCTCGGTCTATTCTTTTGATTTATAAGGGATTTTGCCGATTTCGGCCTATTGGTTAAAAAATGA
GCTGATTTAACAAAAATTTAACGCGAATTTTAACAAAATATTAACGCTTACAATTTGCCATTCGCCATTC
AGGCTGCGCAACTGTTGGGAAGGGCGATCGGTGCGGGCCTCTTCGCTATTACGCCAGCCCAAGCTACCAT
GATAAGTAAGTAATATTAAGGTACGGGAGGTACTTGGAGCGGCCGCAATAAAATATCTTTATTTTCATTA
CATCTGTGTGTTGGTTTTTTGTGTGAATCGATAGTACTAACATACGCTCTCCATCAAAACAAAACGAAAC
AAAACAAACTAGCAAAATAGGCTGTCCCCAGTGCAAGTGCAGGTGCCAGAACATTTCTCTATCGATAGGT
ACCGAGCTCTTATTTAAGCAGCTGAATTTGAGGCGGCTAGTTTTGAGCACAATAGGTAAATTGACATTAA
ATAATATACTTGACGTTAGGCTTCTTTACTGTAACTCACTTCTGGATGGCATGTTGTTGTCTGTTTTTAC
CTTTCTCCTTCCCCGCCCCCCAATTGATCTATTAGGAAATAGAGAACTATCTTCATTTCTGCTCCTTCTT
CCAGGCTTGAATCTACACAACAGGCCACTCCCCAAAATTCCTCTGCTTAATTTAGAGAGCAGGTTTCAGG
GATTCACCTGGGAACAACAGCAGCAGGCACCTGACTCATATTCCTGGCGGAGAGGAAGGGAGGCCATGTA
GCTGCTCTTCCGTGGACGCGGATGCTTCCTGCCTCATAGCCGGGTCGCCTCCGCGCTAACCCCGTTGAAC
CTTGCAACCAGCCCCTCTAGAGTGTGGAAGAAAGGAGCATCGACCCAGCCTCAGGTTTCACTTCTGTTCT
AGTTTATCTATCTAACTTAGACCACATGTCTGTGCTTTCAGAAAATTTTCCCATTTTTGAATCACTAACA
GTACCCTTTATTCTTACTACTGCCAGGGATTCACTATTTTTAAACAGCTTTATTGTCATTTCAGTAGGAT
TTGGGGAAGAAAAGGAAGCGAATACATGTGTTCAATCCGTCATGTTGACTTGAAACTGCTGTTTTAAACT
GCTCTCTTTCTACGTATTTGATTCCTTTTGCTCTACCCATCCCCATGTGCCTCTACTTGTCAAGTATTGG
GAGATTATATAGGTTTCTTGTGTTTGTTGTGGTGATCAAAGTTTCTTGGGGCAGCGCCCTCATTATCTGT
CAGGCCTGGCTTCTATGATTGAGAACAGGTGCAGCCAAGCCTTTGCTCTCCCTACCACTTCTGTCTGTCA
AATAGAAAGCAGGAGGGAGCTTTTCTGTGGGATCTTTCCTTTCCTCTCAATTCTCTTTGCTGGAGAGCTC
TCCAGGATATTGGCAAGGATCTGAATTTGTGGCGCTAGCAGAGAAGCCCGAGTGAGTAACCAACTGTCCC
CAATTGTATTAGCCTTTTAAATAAAGGATTCCCAGCAAACATTCAGAAGAAACCATATGCCTTCCAGGGA
TAGGCAGCTGGAAGAGAGGGAAGAGATTAATACAGAAAAAAGCTATAGGCCATCCCGATCCTATTCTTCA
GTTCCTTTATTGGAGGCATTAAGTTTTATTTTATTAACTTCTTTCTTGCCCTTCAAAAGTTGAGGGTGCT
CACTCCAGGGCTTGTGGATATCTGCCCCAGAGAACCTCAGTGCAAAGGTTTGAAATCACAGCTGGCTGTG
ATTAGAAGGATTGGGAGAGATCAGTGCTTGATTAACTTTCAGCTGCTATTGGTTTGCCTCAGTTCCTGCA
GGAGAATTAATCTGTAGGTTCGAGTAAATTTTGGATCTTAATGGATACCAGATACATTGAGCCCACCCAG
ACCACCAAGATTTTGCAATCCTTTTCCTCACATTTAAATGGTACAAATGAATTCATTCCTCCTTACTCAG
TGAACAGAATAACTCTACCTCAAGGTTTTTCTCATATAGCATTCACTTGATTTTGCCTTCTTTTCCAAGA
AAGTATAGATTCGTTGGGGCAAGGAGATCTGCGATCTGCATCTCAATTAGTCAGCAACCATAGTCCCGCC
CCTAACTCCGCCCATCCCGCCCCTAACTCCGCCCAGTTCCGCCCATTCTCCGCCCCATCGCTGACTAATT
TTTTTTATTTATGCAGAGGCCGAGGCCGCCTCGGCCTCTGAGCTATTCCAGAAGTAGTGAGGAGGCTTTT
TTGGAGGCCTAGGCTTTTGCAAAAAGCTTGG
Features (pLannotate 1.2.2; 12 found; start..end, strand, type, name):
     28..1680    +  CDS            luciferase: firefly luciferase; luc+; enhanced luc+ version of the luciferase gene
   1721..1842    -  polyA_signal   SV40 poly(A) signal: SV40 polyadenylation signal
   1865..1933    -  CDS            large T antigen (fragment): large T antigen from SV40 (simian virus 40)
   1955..2087    +  CDS            TcR (fragment): tetracycline efflux protein; tet; confers resistance to tetracycline
   2267..2855    -  rep_origin     ori: high-copy-number ColE1/pMB1/pBR322/pUC origin of replication
   3026..3886    -  CDS            AmpR: β-lactamase; bla; confers resistance to ampicillin, carbenicillin, and related antibiotics
   3887..3991    -  promoter       AmpR promoter: bla
   4018..4446    +  rep_origin     f1 ori (sequence partly withheld): f1 bacteriophage origin of replication; arrow indicates direction of (+) strand synthesis
   4478..4545    -  CDS            lacZα (fragment): LacZα fragment of β-galactosidase; lacZ fragment
   4604..4652    +  polyA_signal   poly(A) signal: synthetic polyadenylation signal
   4666..4757    +  misc_feature   pause site: RNA polymerase II transcriptional pause signal from the human α2 globin gene
   6414..6610    +  promoter       SV40 promoter: SV40 early promoter
