[The description below was written by a language model from this plasmid's Addgene catalogue record and pLannotate feature annotations shown in this document.]
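Description:
pGL3-noSV40-humanEC1.45_p300peak1-2_CoordinatorMutant#1 is a firefly luciferase enhancer reporter built on the Promega pGL3-Promoter backbone, intended for transfection into mammalian cells and propagated in E. coli. Bacterial maintenance relies on a high-copy ColE1/pUC-type origin and a β-lactamase gene under its own promoter conferring ampicillin resistance; an f1 phage origin is also present. Short annotated fragments of lacZα, a tetracycline resistance gene and SV40 large T antigen are backbone remnants rather than functional genes.

The payload is a 1,602 bp human insert comprising p300 peak 1 and peak 2 of EC1.45, an enhancer cluster associated with SOX9, in which Coordinator motif #1 has been mutated. The feature table does not annotate the insert itself, but the unannotated interval between the upstream pause site and the SV40 promoter is consistent with its placement directly upstream of the promoter. There the SV40 early promoter serves as a minimal promoter driving the luc+ coding sequence, which is terminated by the SV40 late poly(A) signal. A synthetic poly(A) signal and the human α2-globin RNA polymerase II pause site lie upstream of the insert to block read-through transcription from the backbone, so that luciferase output reflects the activity of the cloned element. Although the plasmid name includes "noSV40", both the catalogue entry and the annotation show an SV40 promoter; the record does not explain the term. The cloning sites are not recorded either.

The construct is suited to comparing enhancer activity of this mutant with other versions of the same region, testing the contribution of the Coordinator motif, in the context of work on long-range enhancers in human neural crest and craniofacial disease.
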