Addgene plasmid #173985: pGL3-noSV40-humanEC1.45_p300peak1-2_CoordinatorMutant#1
Purpose: Firefly luciferase enhancer reporter plasmid.
Depositing lab: Joanna Wysocka. Depositing organization: Stanford University. Publication: Loss of Extreme Long-Range Enhancers in Human Neural Crest Drives a Craniofacial Disorder. Long HK, Osterwalder M, Welsh IC, Hansen K, Davies JOJ, Liu YE, Koska M, Adams AT, Aho R, Arora N, Ikeda K, Williams RM, Sauka-Spengler T, Porteus MH, Mohun T, Dickel DE, Swigut T, Hughes JR, Higgs DR, Visel A, Selleri L, Wysocka J. Cell Stem Cell. 2020 Nov 5;27(5):765-783.e14. doi: 10.1016/j.stem.2020.09.001. Epub 2020 Sep 28. PubMed 32991838.
Backbone
  Vector backbone: pGL3-Promoter, GenBank: U47298.2
  Backbone manufacturer: Promega
  Backbone size w/o insert (bp): 5016
  Vector type: Luciferase
Growth in bacteria
  Bacterial resistance: Ampicillin, 100 μg/mL
  Growth temperature: 37°C
  Growth strain: DH5alpha
  Copy number: High Copy
Gene/Insert
  Gene/Insert name: p300 peak 1 and peak 2 from SOX9 enhancer cluster EC1.45 with Coordinator motif #1 mutated
  Species: H. sapiens (human)
  Insert size (bp): 1602
  Mutation: Coordinator motif mutation #1
  Promoter: SV40 promoter
  Cloning method: Restriction Enzyme; 5′ cloning site unknown (unknown if destroyed)
  Sequencing primers: 5′ CGCTCTCCATCAAAACAAAACG; 3′ GAGTTAGGGGCGGGATGG
Terms and licenses: Academic/Nonprofit Terms; Industry Terms: Not Available to Industry
How to cite: pGL3-noSV40-humanEC1.45_p300peak1-2_CoordinatorMutant#1 was a gift from Joanna Wysocka (Addgene plasmid # 173985 ; http://n2t.net/addgene:173985 ; RRID:Addgene_173985)
